>Addgene plasmid #112734 | pAAV-ABE-NT-sgRNA | depositor full sequence | sequence record 212733 | pAAV-ABE-NT-sgRNA sequence 7048 bps
CCTGCAGGCAGCTGCGCGCTCGCTCGCTCACTGAGGCCGCCCGGGCGTCGGGCGACCTTTGGTCGCCCGG
CCTCAGTGAGCGAGCGAGCGCGCAGAGAGGGAGTGGCCAACTCCATCACTAGGGGTTCCTGCGGCCGCAC
GCGTGGAGCTTTCCCATGATTCCTTCATATTTGCATATACGATACAAGGCTGTTAGAGAGATAATTGGAA
TTAATTTGACTGTAAACACAAAGATATTAGTACAAAATACGTGACGTAGAAAGTAATAATTTCTTGGGTA
GTTTGCAGTTTTAAAATTATGTTTTAAAATGGACTATCATATGCTTACCGTAACTTGAAAGTATTTCGAT
TTCTTGGCTTTATATATCTTGTGGAAAGGACGAAACACCGAACTAGCTTTTAATTGCTGTGTTTTAGAGC
TAGAAATAGCAAGTTAAAATAAGGCTAGTCCGTTATCAACTTGAAAAAGTGGCACCGAGTCGGTGCTTTT
TTCTAGATTCGTAGCCACCGCGGTGGCGGCCGTCCGCCCTCGGCACCATCCTCACGACACCCAAATATGG
CGACGGGTGAGGAATGGTGGGGAGTTATTTTTAGAGCGGTGAGGAAGGTGGGCAGGCAGCAGGTGTTGGC
GCTCTAAAAATAACTCCCGGGAGTTATTTTTAGAGCGGAGGAATGGTGGACACCCAAATATGGCGACGGT
TCCTCACCCGTCGCCATATTTGGGTGTCCGCCCTCGGCCGGGGCCGCATTCCTGGGGGCCGGGCGGTGCT
CCCGCCCGCCTCGATAAAAGGCTCCGGGGCCGGCGGCGGCCCACGAGCTACCCGGAGGAGCGGGAGGCGC
CAAGCTCTAGAACTAGTGGATCCCCCAAGCTTGCCGCCACCATGCCAAAAAAGAAGAGAAAGGTAGAAGC
GAGTGAAGTGGAATTCTCCCACGAGTATTGGATGAGACACGCATTGACGCTCGCAAAAAGAGCGTGGGAC
GAGAGGGAAGTACCCGTCGGAGCAGTCCTCGTGCATAACAATCGGGTGATAGGCGAGGGCTGGAATCGAC
CTATCGGCCGACATGACCCGACCGCCCATGCAGAAATTATGGCTCTGCGACAGGGAGGGTTGGTGATGCA
GAACTATCGGCTTATCGATGCCACACTCTACGTTACGCTTGAACCGTGCGTTATGTGTGCGGGGGCGATG
ATACATAGTAGAATAGGGAGGGTCGTGTTCGGGGCGCGAGATGCGAAAACCGGGGCCGCAGGCTCATTGA
TGGACGTCCTGCACCACCCCGGCATGAACCATCGGGTCGAGATAACCGAAGGCATATTGGCAGACGAATG
TGCTGCGCTCCTTTCCGATTTCTTTAGGATGCGACGCCAGGAGATCAAGGCGCAAAAAAAAGCCCAGTCT
AGTACCGACTCCGGGGGCAGCAGTGGGGGGTCTAGTGGCAGTGAGACGCCCGGTACGAGCGAGAGCGCCA
CGCCTGAATCATCAGGTGGAAGCAGTGGTGGCTCTTCTGAAGTCGAATTTTCCCACGAGTACTGGATGAG
ACACGCACTTACGCTTGCCAAGAGGGCAAGAGATGAACGCGAGGTCCCGGTCGGAGCAGTGCTTGTCCTT
AATAATAGAGTGATAGGCGAAGGCTGGAATCGAGCTATCGGCCTCCACGATCCTACCGCGCATGCTGAGA
TCATGGCGCTGCGACAAGGGGGGCTGGTAATGCAAAACTATAGACTCATCGATGCGACGCTGTATGTGAC
CTTTGAGCCCTGTGTTATGTGTGCTGGGGCTATGATACATAGCAGAATTGGCAGGGTAGTCTTCGGCGTC
CGCAATGCCAAAACCGGGGCAGCTGGATCCTTGATGGATGTTTTGCATTACCCTGGAATGAATCATAGGG
TTGAGATTACAGAAGGTATCTTGGCGGATGAATGCGCCGCACTTCTCTGTTATTTTTTTCGGATGCCGAG
GCAAGTCTTCAATGCCCAGAAAAAAGCGCAGTCTAGTACAGACAGTGGAGGCTCAAGTGGGGGCAGCTCA
GGAAGCGAAACTCCTGGTACCTCAGAGTCCGCTACTCCCGAATCCTCTGGGGGTAGCTCAGGGGGCAGTA
TGGACAAGAAGTACAGCATCGGCCTGGCCATCGGTACCAACAGCGTGGGCTGGGCCGTGATCACCGACGA
GTACAAGGTGCCCAGCAAGAAGTTCAAGGTGCTGGGCAACACCGACCGCCACAGCATCAAGAAGAACCTG
ATCGGCGCCCTGCTGTTCGACAGCGGCGAGACCGCCGAGGCCACCCGCCTGAAGCGCACCGCCCGCCGCC
GCTACACCCGCCGCAAGAACCGCATCTGCTACCTGCAGGAGATCTTCAGCAACGAGATGGCCAAGGTGGA
CGACAGCTTCTTCCACCGCCTGGAGGAGAGCTTCCTGGTGGAGGAGGACAAGAAGCACGAGCGCCACCCC
ATCTTCGGCAACATCGTGGACGAGGTGGCCTACCACGAGAAGTACCCCACCATCTACCACCTGCGCAAGA
AGCTGGTGGACAGCACCGACAAGGCCGACCTGCGCCTGATCTACCTGGCCCTGGCCCACATGATCAAGTT
CCGCGGCCACTTCCTGATCGAGGGCGACCTGAACCCCGACAACAGCGACGTGGACAAGCTGTTCATCCAG
CTGGTGCAGACCTACAACCAGCTGTTCGAGGAGAACCCCATCAACGCCAGCGGCGTGGACGCCAAGGCCA
TCCTGAGCGCCCGCCTGAGCAAGAGCCGCCGCCTGGAGAACCTGATCGCCCAGCTGCCCGGCGAGAAGAA
GAACGGCCTGTTCGGCAACCTGATCGCCCTGAGCCTGGGCCTGACCCCCAACTTCAAGAGCAACTTCGAC
CTGGCCGAGGACGCCAAGCTGCAGCTGAGCAAGGACACCTACGACGACGACCTGGACAACCTGCTGGCCC
AGATCGGCGACCAGTACGCCGACCTGTTCCTGGCCGCCAAGAACCTGAGCGACGCCATCCTGCTGAGCGA
CATCCTGCGCGTGAACACCGAGATCACCAAGGCCCCCCTGAGCGCCAGCATGATCAAGCGCTACGACGAG
CACCACCAGGACCTGACCCTGCTGAAGGCCCTGGTGCGCCAGCAGCTGCCCGAGAAGTACAAGGAGATCT
TCTTCGACCAGAGCAAGAACGGCTACGCCGGCTACATCGACGGCGGCGCCAGCCAGGAGGAGTTCTACAA
GTTCATCAAGCCCATCCTGGAGAAGATGGACGGCACCGAGGAGCTGCTGGTGAAGCTGAACCGCGAGGAC
CTGCTGCGCAAGCAGCGCACCTTCGACAACGGCAGCATCCCCCACCAGATCCACCTGGGCGAGCTGCACG
CCATCCTGCGCCGCCAGGAGGACTTCTACCCCTTCCTGAAGGACAACCGCGAGAAGATCGAGAAGATCCT
GACCTTCCGCATCCCCTACTACGTGGGCCCCCTGGCCCGCGGCAACAGCCGCTTCGCCTGGATGACCCGC
AAGAGCGAGGAGACCATCACCCCCTGGAACTTCGAGGAGGTGGTGGACAAGGGCGCCAGCGCCCAGAGCT
TCATCGAGCGCATGACCAACTTCGACAAGAACCTGCCCAACGAGAAGGTGCTGCCCAAGCACAGCCTGCT
GTACGAGTACTTCACCGTGTACAACGAGCTGACCAAGGTGAAGTACGTGACCGAGGGCATGCGCAAGCCC
GCCTTCCTGAGCGGCGAGCAGAAGAAGGCCATCGTGGACCTGCTGTTCAAGACCAACCGCAAGGTGACCG
TGAAGCAGCTGAAGGAGGACTACTTCAAGAAGATCGAGTGCTTCGACAGCGTGGAGATCAGCGGCGTGGA
GGACCGCTTCAACGCCAGCCTGGGCACCTACCACGACCTGCTGAAGATCATCAAGGACAAGGACTTCCTG
GACAACGAGGAGAACGAGGACATCCTGGAGGACATCGTGCTGACCCTGACCCTGTTCGAGGACCGCGAGA
TGATCGAGGAGCGCCTGAAGACCTACGCCCACCTGTTCGACGACAAGGTGATGAAGCAGCTGAAGCGCCG
CCGCTACACCGGCTGGGGCCGCCTGAGCCGCAAGCTTATCAACGGCATCCGCGACAAGCAGAGCGGCAAG
ACCATCCTGGACTTCCTGAAGAGCGACGGCTTCGCCAACCGCAACTTCATGCAGCTGATCCACGACGACA
GCCTGACCTTCAAGGAGGACATCCAGAAGGCCCAGGTGAGCGGCGTAAGTATCAAGGTTACAAGACAGGT
TTAAGGAGACCAATAGAAACTGGGCGGACCGAGCGGCCGCAGGAACCCCTAGTGATGGAGTTGGCCACTC
CCTCTCTGCGCGCTCGCTCGCTCACTGAGGCCGGGCGACCAAAGGTCGCCCGACGCCCGGGCTTTGCCCG
GGCGGCCTCAGTGAGCGAGCGAGCGCGCAGCTGCCTGCAGGGGCGCCTGATGCGGTATTTTCTCCTTACG
CATCTGTGCGGTATTTCACACCGCATA
[142 nt withheld, positions 4508-4649]
C
[141 nt withheld, positions 4651-4791]
CCTTTGACGTTGGAGTCCACGTTCTTT
[37 nt withheld, positions 4819-4855]
ACCCTATCTCGGGCTATTCTTTTGATTTATAAGGGATTTTGCCGATTTCGGCCTATTGGTTAAAAAATGA
GCTGATTTAACAAAAATTTAACGCGAATTTTAACAAAATATTAACGTTTACAATTTTATGGTGCACTCTC
AGTACAATCTGCTCTGATGCCGCATAGTTAAGCCAGCCCCGACACCCGCCAACACCCGCTGACGCGCCCT
GACGGGCTTGTCTGCTCCCGGCATCCGCTTACAGACAAGCTGTGACCGTCTCCGGGAGCTGCATGTGTCA
GAGGTTTTCACCGTCATCACCGAAACGCGCGAGACGAAAGGGCCTCGTGATACGCCTATTTTTATAGGTT
AATGTCATGATAATAATGGTTTCTTAGACGTCAGGTGGCACTTTTCGGGGAAATGTGCGCGGAACCCCTA
TTTGTTTATTTTTCTAAATACATTCAAATATGTATCCGCTCATGAGACAATAACCCTGATAAATGCTTCA
ATAATATTGAAAAAGGAAGAGTATGAGTATTCAACATTTCCGTGTCGCCCTTATTCCCTTTTTTGCGGCA
TTTTGCCTTCCTGTTTTTGCTCACCCAGAAACGCTGGTGAAAGTAAAAGATGCTGAAGATCAGTTGGGTG
CACGAGTGGGTTACATCGAACTGGATCTCAACAGCGGTAAGATCCTTGAGAGTTTTCGCCCCGAAGAACG
TTTTCCAATGATGAGCACTTTTAAAGTTCTGCTATGTGGCGCGGTATTATCCCGTATTGACGCCGGGCAA
GAGCAACTCGGTCGCCGCATACACTATTCTCAGAATGACTTGGTTGAGTACTCACCAGTCACAGAAAAGC
ATCTTACGGATGGCATGACAGTAAGAGAATTATGCAGTGCTGCCATAACCATGAGTGATAACACTGCGGC
CAACTTACTTCTGACAACGATCGGAGGACCGAAGGAGCTAACCGCTTTTTTGCACAACATGGGGGATCAT
GTAACTCGCCTTGATCGTTGGGAACCGGAGCTGAATGAAGCCATACCAAACGACGAGCGTGACACCACGA
TGCCTGTAGCAATGGCAACAACGTTGCGCAAACTATTAACTGGCGAACTACTTACTCTAGCTTCCCGGCA
ACAATTAATAGACTGGATGGAGGCGGATAAAGTTGCAGGACCACTTCTGCGCTCGGCCCTTCCGGCTGGC
TGGTTTATTGCTGATAAATCTGGAGCCGGTGAGCGTGGGTCTCGCGGTATCATTGCAGCACTGGGGCCAG
ATGGTAAGCCCTCCCGTATCGTAGTTATCTACACGACGGGGAGTCAGGCAACTATGGATGAACGAAATAG
ACAGATCGCTGAGATAGGTGCCTCACTGATTAAGCATTGGTAACTGTCAGACCAAGTTTACTCATATATA
CTTTAGATTGATTTAAAACTTCATTTTTAATTTAAAAGGATCTAGGTGAAGATCCTTTTTGATAATCTCA
TGACCAAAATCCCTTAACGTGAGTTTTCGTTCCACTGAGCGTCAGACCCCGTAGAAAAGATCAAAGGATC
TTCTTGAGATCCTTTTTTTCTGCGCGTAATCTGCTGCTTGCAAACAAAAAAACCACCGCTACCAGCGGTG
GTTTGTTTGCCGGATCAAGAGCTACCAACTCTTTTTCCGAAGGTAACTGGCTTCAGCAGAGCGCAGATAC
CAAATACTGTCCTTCTAGTGTAGCCGTAGTTAGGCCACCACTTCAAGAACTCTGTAGCACCGCCTACATA
CCTCGCTCTGCTAATCCTGTTACCAGTGGCTGCTGCCAGTGGCGATAAGTCGTGTCTTACCGGGTTGGAC
TCAAGACGATAGTTACCGGATAAGGCGCAGCGGTCGGGCTGAACGGGGGGTTCGTGCACACAGCCCAGCT
TGGAGCGAACGACCTACACCGAACTGAGATACCTACAGCGTGAGCTATGAGAAAGCGCCACGCTTCCCGA
AGGGAGAAAGGCGGACAGGTATCCGGTAAGCGGCAGGGTCGGAACAGGAGAGCGCACGAGGGAGCTTCCA
GGGGGAAACGCCTGGTATCTTTATAGTCCTGTCGGGTTTCGCCACCTCTGACTTGAGCGTCGATTTTTGT
GATGCTCGTCAGGGGGGCGGAGCCTATGGAAAAACGCCAGCAACGCGGCCTTTTTACGGTTCCTGGCCTT
TTGCTGGCCTTTTGCTCACATGT
Features (pLannotate 1.2.2; 19 found; start..end, strand, type, name):
     12..39      +  repeat_region  AAV2 ITR (fragment): inverted terminal repeat of adeno-associated virus serotype 2 inverted
     68..95      +  repeat_region  AAV2 ITR (fragment): inverted terminal repeat of adeno-associated virus serotype 2 inverted
    150..381     +  promoter       U6 promoter: RNA polymerase III promoter for human U6 snRNA
    411..486     +  misc_RNA       gRNA scaffold: guide RNA scaffold for the Streptococcus pyogenes CRISPR/Cas9 system
    505..522     +  misc_feature   MCS (fragment): pBluescript multiple cloning site
    844..866     +  misc_feature   MCS (fragment): pBluescript multiple cloning site
    885..905     +  CDS            SV40 NLS: nuclear localization signal of SV40 (simian virus 40) large T antigen
    912..1388    +  CDS            tadA: TADA_ECOLI - Also known as yfhC. Experimental evidence at protein level: Swiss-Prot protein existence level 1. Catalyzes the deamination of adenosine to inosine at the wobble position 34 of tRNA(Arg2). Essential for cell viability. From Escherichia coli (strain K12).
   1509..2000    +  CDS            tadA: TADA_ECOLI - Also known as yfhC. Experimental evidence at protein level: Swiss-Prot protein existence level 1. Catalyzes the deamination of adenosine to inosine at the wobble position 34 of tRNA(Arg2). Essential for cell viability. From Escherichia coli (strain K12).
   2100..4244    +  CDS            cas9 (fragment): CAS9_STRP1 - Also known as csn1 From Streptococcus pyogenes serotype M1.
   4245..4295    +  intron         chimeric intron (fragment): chimera between introns from human β-globin and immunoglobulin heavy chain genes
   4311..4451    +  repeat_region  AAV2 ITR: inverted terminal repeat of adeno-associated virus serotype 2 inverted
   4456..4507    -  misc_feature   bom (fragment): basis of mobility region from pBR322
   4526..4906    +  rep_origin     M13 ori (sequence partly withheld): M13 bacteriophage origin of replication; arrow indicates direction of (+) strand synthesis
   4982..5031    -  misc_feature   bom (fragment): basis of mobility region from pBR322
   5133..5168    -  CDS            rop (fragment): Rop protein, which maintains plasmids at low copy number; rop
   5263..5367    +  promoter       AmpR promoter: bla
   5368..6228    +  CDS            AmpR: β-lactamase; bla; confers resistance to ampicillin, carbenicillin, and related antibiotics
   6399..6987    +  rep_origin     ori: high-copy-number ColE1/pMB1/pBR322/pUC origin of replication
