>Addgene plasmid #112734 | pAAV-ABE-NT-sgRNA | addgene full sequence | sequence record 216930 | Addgene NGS Result
CCTGCAGGCAGCTGCGCGCTCGCTCGCTCACTGAGGCCGCCCGGGCGTCGGGCGACCTTTGGTCGCCCGG
CCTCAGTGAGCGAGCGAGCGCGCAGAGAGGGAGTGGCCAACTCCATCACTAGGGGTTCCTGCGGCCGCAC
GCGTGAGGGCCTATTTCCCATGATTCCTTCATATTTGCATATACGATACAAGGCTGTTAGAGAGATAATT
GGAATTAATTTGACTGTAAACACAAAGATATTAGTACAAAATACGTGACGTAGAAAGTAATAATTTCTTG
GGTAGTTTGCAGTTTTAAAATTATGTTTTAAAATGGACTATCATATGCTTACCGTAACTTGAAAGTATTT
CGATTTCTTGGCTTTATATATCTTGTGGAAAGGACGAAACACCGAACTAGCTTTTAATTGCTGTGTTTTA
GAGCTAGAAATAGCAAGTTAAAATAAGGCTAGTCCGTTATCAACTTGAAAAAGTGGCACCGAGTCGGTGC
TTTTTTCTAGATTCGTAGCCACCGCGGTGGCGGCCGTCCGCCCTCGGCACCATCCTCACGACACCCAAAT
ATGGCGACGGGTGAGGAATGGTGGGGAGTTATTTTTAGAGCGGTGAGGAAGGTGGGCAGGCAGCAGGTGT
TGGCGCTCTAAAAATAACTCCCGGGAGTTATTTTTAGAGCGGAGGAATGGTGGACACCCAAATATGGCGA
CGGTTCCTCACCCGTCGCCATATTTGGGTGTCCGCCCTCGGCCGGGGCCGCATTCCTGGGGGCCGGGCGG
TGCTCCCGCCCGCCTCGATAAAAGGCTCCGGGGCCGGCGGCGGCCCACGAGCTACCCGGAGGAGCGGGAG
GCGCCAAGCTCTAGAACTAGTGGATCCCCCAAGCTTGCCGCCACCATGCCAAAAAAGAAGAGAAAGGTAG
AAGCGAGTGAAGTGGAATTCTCCCACGAGTATTGGATGAGACACGCATTGACGCTCGCAAAAAGAGCGTG
GGACGAGAGGGAAGTACCCGTCGGAGCAGTCCTCGTGCATAACAATCGGGTGATAGGCGAGGGCTGGAAT
CGACCTATCGGCCGACATGACCCGACCGCCCATGCAGAAATTATGGCTCTGCGACAGGGAGGGTTGGTGA
TGCAGAACTATCGGCTTATCGATGCCACACTCTACGTTACGCTTGAACCGTGCGTTATGTGTGCGGGGGC
GATGATACATAGTAGAATAGGGAGGGTCGTGTTCGGGGCGCGAGATGCGAAAACCGGGGCCGCAGGCTCA
TTGATGGACGTCCTGCACCACCCCGGCATGAACCATCGGGTCGAGATAACCGAAGGCATATTGGCAGACG
AATGTGCTGCGCTCCTTTCCGATTTCTTTAGGATGCGACGCCAGGAGATCAAGGCGCAAAAAAAAGCCCA
GTCTAGTACCGACTCCGGGGGCAGCAGTGGGGGGTCTAGTGGCAGTGAGACGCCCGGTACGAGCGAGAGC
GCCACGCCTGAATCATCAGGTGGAAGCAGTGGTGGCTCTTCTGAAGTCGAATTTTCCCACGAGTACTGGA
TGAGACACGCACTTACGCTTGCCAAGAGGGCAAGAGATGAACGCGAGGTCCCGGTCGGAGCAGTGCTTGT
CCTTAATAATAGAGTGATAGGCGAAGGCTGGAATCGAGCTATCGGCCTCCACGATCCTACCGCGCATGCT
GAGATCATGGCGCTGCGACAAGGGGGGCTGGTAATGCAAAACTATAGACTCATCGATGCGACGCTGTATG
TGACCTTTGAGCCCTGTGTTATGTGTGCTGGGGCTATGATACATAGCAGAATTGGCAGGGTAGTCTTCGG
CGTCCGCAATGCCAAAACCGGGGCAGCTGGATCCTTGATGGATGTTTTGCATTACCCTGGAATGAATCAT
AGGGTTGAGATTACAGAAGGTATCTTGGCGGATGAATGCGCCGCACTTCTCTGTTATTTTTTTCGGATGC
CGAGGCAAGTCTTCAATGCCCAGAAAAAAGCGCAGTCTAGTACAGACAGTGGAGGCTCAAGTGGGGGCAG
CTCAGGAAGCGAAACTCCTGGTACCTCAGAGTCCGCTACTCCCGAATCCTCTGGGGGTAGCTCAGGGGGC
AGTATGGACAAGAAGTACAGCATCGGCCTGGCCATCGGTACCAACAGCGTGGGCTGGGCCGTGATCACCG
ACGAGTACAAGGTGCCCAGCAAGAAGTTCAAGGTGCTGGGCAACACCGACCGCCACAGCATCAAGAAGAA
CCTGATCGGCGCCCTGCTGTTCGACAGCGGCGAGACCGCCGAGGCCACCCGCCTGAAGCGCACCGCCCGC
CGCCGCTACACCCGCCGCAAGAACCGCATCTGCTACCTGCAGGAGATCTTCAGCAACGAGATGGCCAAGG
TGGACGACAGCTTCTTCCACCGCCTGGAGGAGAGCTTCCTGGTGGAGGAGGACAAGAAGCACGAGCGCCA
CCCCATCTTCGGCAACATCGTGGACGAGGTGGCCTACCACGAGAAGTACCCCACCATCTACCACCTGCGC
AAGAAGCTGGTGGACAGCACCGACAAGGCCGACCTGCGCCTGATCTACCTGGCCCTGGCCCACATGATCA
AGTTCCGCGGCCACTTCCTGATCGAGGGCGACCTGAACCCCGACAACAGCGACGTGGACAAGCTGTTCAT
CCAGCTGGTGCAGACCTACAACCAGCTGTTCGAGGAGAACCCCATCAACGCCAGCGGCGTGGACGCCAAG
GCCATCCTGAGCGCCCGCCTGAGCAAGAGCCGCCGCCTGGAGAACCTGATCGCCCAGCTGCCCGGCGAGA
AGAAGAACGGCCTGTTCGGCAACCTGATCGCCCTGAGCCTGGGCCTGACCCCCAACTTCAAGAGCAACTT
CGACCTGGCCGAGGACGCCAAGCTGCAGCTGAGCAAGGACACCTACGACGACGACCTGGACAACCTGCTG
GCCCAGATCGGCGACCAGTACGCCGACCTGTTCCTGGCCGCCAAGAACCTGAGCGACGCCATCCTGCTGA
GCGACATCCTGCGCGTGAACACCGAGATCACCAAGGCCCCCCTGAGCGCCAGCATGATCAAGCGCTACGA
CGAGCACCACCAGGACCTGACCCTGCTGAAGGCCCTGGTGCGCCAGCAGCTGCCCGAGAAGTACAAGGAG
ATCTTCTTCGACCAGAGCAAGAACGGCTACGCCGGCTACATCGACGGCGGCGCCAGCCAGGAGGAGTTCT
ACAAGTTCATCAAGCCCATCCTGGAGAAGATGGACGGCACCGAGGAGCTGCTGGTGAAGCTGAACCGCGA
GGACCTGCTGCGCAAGCAGCGCACCTTCGACAACGGCAGCATCCCCCACCAGATCCACCTGGGCGAGCTG
CACGCCATCCTGCGCCGCCAGGAGGACTTCTACCCCTTCCTGAAGGACAACCGCGAGAAGATCGAGAAGA
TCCTGACCTTCCGCATCCCCTACTACGTGGGCCCCCTGGCCCGCGGCAACAGCCGCTTCGCCTGGATGAC
CCGCAAGAGCGAGGAGACCATCACCCCCTGGAACTTCGAGGAGGTGGTGGACAAGGGCGCCAGCGCCCAG
AGCTTCATCGAGCGCATGACCAACTTCGACAAGAACCTGCCCAACGAGAAGGTGCTGCCCAAGCACAGCC
TGCTGTACGAGTACTTCACCGTGTACAACGAGCTGACCAAGGTGAAGTACGTGACCGAGGGCATGCGCAA
GCCCGCCTTCCTGAGCGGCGAGCAGAAGAAGGCCATCGTGGACCTGCTGTTCAAGACCAACCGCAAGGTG
ACCGTGAAGCAGCTGAAGGAGGACTACTTCAAGAAGATCGAGTGCTTCGACAGCGTGGAGATCAGCGGCG
TGGAGGACCGCTTCAACGCCAGCCTGGGCACCTACCACGACCTGCTGAAGATCATCAAGGACAAGGACTT
CCTGGACAACGAGGAGAACGAGGACATCCTGGAGGACATCGTGCTGACCCTGACCCTGTTCGAGGACCGC
GAGATGATCGAGGAGCGCCTGAAGACCTACGCCCACCTGTTCGACGACAAGGTGATGAAGCAGCTGAAGC
GCCGCCGCTACACCGGCTGGGGCCGCCTGAGCCGCAAGCTTATCAACGGCATCCGCGACAAGCAGAGCGG
CAAGACCATCCTGGACTTCCTGAAGAGCGACGGCTTCGCCAACCGCAACTTCATGCAGCTGATCCACGAC
GACAGCCTGACCTTCAAGGAGGACATCCAGAAGGCCCAGGTGAGCGGCGTAAGTATCAAGGTTACAAGAC
AGGTTTAAGGAGACCAATAGAAACTGGGCGGACCGAGCGGCCGCAGGAACCCCTAGTGATGGAGTTGGCC
ACTCCCTCTCTGCGCGCTCGCTCGCTCACTGAGGCCGGGCGACCAAAGGTCGCCCGACGCCCGGGCTTTG
CCCGGGCGGCCTCAGTGAGCGAGCGAGCGCGCAGCTGCCTGCAGGGGCGCCTGATGCGGTATTTTCTCCT
TACGCATCTGTGCGGTATTTCACACCGCATA
[95 nt withheld, positions 4512-4606]
T
[46 nt withheld, positions 4608-4653]
C
[141 nt withheld, positions 4655-4795]
CCTTTGACGTTGGAGTCCACGTTCTTT
[37 nt withheld, positions 4823-4859]
ACTCTATCTCGGGCTATTCTTTTGATTTATAAGGGATTTTGCCGATTTCGGTCTATTGGTTAAAAAATGA
GCTGATTTAACAAAAATTTAACGCGAATTTTAACAAAATATTAACGTTTACAATTTTATGGTGCACTCTC
AGTACAATCTGCTCTGATGCCGCATAGTTAAGCCAGCCCCGACACCCGCCAACACCCGCTGACGCGCCCT
GACGGGCTTGTCTGCTCCCGGCATCCGCTTACAGACAAGCTGTGACCGTCTCCGGGAGCTGCATGTGTCA
GAGGTTTTCACCGTCATCACCGAAACGCGCGAGACGAAAGGGCCTCGTGATACGCCTATTTTTATAGGTT
AATGTCATGATAATAATGGTTTCTTAGACGTCAGGTGGCACTTTTCGGGGAAATGTGCGCGGAACCCCTA
TTTGTTTATTTTTCTAAATACATTCAAATATGTATCCGCTCATGAGACAATAACCCTGATAAATGCTTCA
ATAATATTGAAAAAGGAAGAGTATGAGTATTCAACATTTCCGTGTCGCCCTTATTCCCTTTTTTGCGGCA
TTTTGCCTTCCTGTTTTTGCTCACCCAGAAACGCTGGTGAAAGTAAAAGATGCTGAAGATCAGTTGGGTG
CACGAGTGGGTTACATCGAACTGGATCTCAACAGCGGTAAGATCCTTGAGAGTTTTCGCCCCGAAGAACG
TTTTCCAATGATGAGCACTTTTAAAGTTCTGCTATGTGGCGCGGTATTATCCCGTATTGACGCCGGGCAA
GAGCAACTCGGTCGCCGCATACACTATTCTCAGAATGACTTGGTTGAGTACTCACCAGTCACAGAAAAGC
ATCTTACGGATGGCATGACAGTAAGAGAATTATGCAGTGCTGCCATAACCATGAGTGATAACACTGCGGC
CAACTTACTTCTGACAACGATCGGAGGACCGAAGGAGCTAACCGCTTTTTTGCACAACATGGGGGATCAT
GTAACTCGCCTTGATCGTTGGGAACCGGAGCTGAATGAAGCCATACCAAACGACGAGCGTGACACCACGA
TGCCTGTAGCAATGGCAACAACGTTGCGCAAACTATTAACTGGCGAACTACTTACTCTAGCTTCCCGGCA
ACAATTAATAGACTGGATGGAGGCGGATAAAGTTGCAGGACCACTTCTGCGCTCGGCCCTTCCGGCTGGC
TGGTTTATTGCTGATAAATCTGGAGCCGGTGAGCGTGGGTCTCGCGGTATCATTGCAGCACTGGGGCCAG
ATGGTAAGCCCTCCCGTATCGTAGTTATCTACACGACGGGGAGTCAGGCAACTATGGATGAACGAAATAG
ACAGATCGCTGAGATAGGTGCCTCACTGATTAAGCATTGGTAACTGTCAGACCAAGTTTACTCATATATA
CTTTAGATTGATTTAAAACTTCATTTTTAATTTAAAAGGATCTAGGTGAAGATCCTTTTTGATAATCTCA
TGACCAAAATCCCTTAACGTGAGTTTTCGTTCCACTGAGCGTCAGACCCCGTAGAAAAGATCAAAGGATC
TTCTTGAGATCCTTTTTTTCTGCGCGTAATCTGCTGCTTGCAAACAAAAAAACCACCGCTACCAGCGGTG
GTTTGTTTGCCGGATCAAGAGCTACCAACTCTTTTTCCGAAGGTAACTGGCTTCAGCAGAGCGCAGATAC
CAAATACTGTTCTTCTAGTGTAGCCGTAGTTAGGCCACCACTTCAAGAACTCTGTAGCACCGCCTACATA
CCTCGCTCTGCTAATCCTGTTACCAGTGGCTGCTGCCAGTGGCGATAAGTCGTGTCTTACCGGGTTGGAC
TCAAGACGATAGTTACCGGATAAGGCGCAGCGGTCGGGCTGAACGGGGGGTTCGTGCACACAGCCCAGCT
TGGAGCGAACGACCTACACCGAACTGAGATACCTACAGCGTGAGCTATGAGAAAGCGCCACGCTTCCCGA
AGGGAGAAAGGCGGACAGGTATCCGGTAAGCGGCAGGGTCGGAACAGGAGAGCGCACGAGGGAGCTTCCA
GGGGGAAACGCCTGGTATCTTTATAGTCCTGTCGGGTTTCGCCACCTCTGACTTGAGCGTCGATTTTTGT
GATGCTCGTCAGGGGGGCGGAGCCTATGGAAAAACGCCAGCAACGCGGCCTTTTTACGGTTCCTGGCCTT
TTGCTGGCCTTTTGCTCACATGT
Features (pLannotate 1.2.2; 19 found; start..end, strand, type, name):
     12..39      +  repeat_region  AAV2 ITR (fragment): inverted terminal repeat of adeno-associated virus serotype 2 inverted
     68..95      +  repeat_region  AAV2 ITR (fragment): inverted terminal repeat of adeno-associated virus serotype 2 inverted
    145..385     +  promoter       U6 promoter: RNA polymerase III promoter for human U6 snRNA
    415..490     +  misc_RNA       gRNA scaffold: guide RNA scaffold for the Streptococcus pyogenes CRISPR/Cas9 system
    509..526     +  misc_feature   MCS (fragment): pBluescript multiple cloning site
    848..870     +  misc_feature   MCS (fragment): pBluescript multiple cloning site
    889..909     +  CDS            SV40 NLS: nuclear localization signal of SV40 (simian virus 40) large T antigen
    916..1392    +  CDS            tadA: TADA_ECOLI - Also known as yfhC. Experimental evidence at protein level: Swiss-Prot protein existence level 1. Catalyzes the deamination of adenosine to inosine at the wobble position 34 of tRNA(Arg2). Essential for cell viability. From Escherichia coli (strain K12).
   1513..2004    +  CDS            tadA: TADA_ECOLI - Also known as yfhC. Experimental evidence at protein level: Swiss-Prot protein existence level 1. Catalyzes the deamination of adenosine to inosine at the wobble position 34 of tRNA(Arg2). Essential for cell viability. From Escherichia coli (strain K12).
   2104..4248    +  CDS            cas9 (fragment): CAS9_STRP1 - Also known as csn1 From Streptococcus pyogenes serotype M1.
   4249..4299    +  intron         chimeric intron (fragment): chimera between introns from human β-globin and immunoglobulin heavy chain genes
   4315..4455    +  repeat_region  AAV2 ITR: inverted terminal repeat of adeno-associated virus serotype 2 inverted
   4460..4511    -  misc_feature   bom (fragment): basis of mobility region from pBR322
   4530..4985    +  rep_origin     f1 ori (sequence partly withheld): f1 bacteriophage origin of replication; arrow indicates direction of (+) strand synthesis
   4986..5035    -  misc_feature   bom (fragment): basis of mobility region from pBR322
   5137..5172    -  CDS            rop (fragment): Rop protein, which maintains plasmids at low copy number; rop
   5267..5371    +  promoter       AmpR promoter: bla
   5372..6232    +  CDS            AmpR: β-lactamase; bla; confers resistance to ampicillin, carbenicillin, and related antibiotics
   6403..6991    +  rep_origin     ori: high-copy-number ColE1/pMB1/pBR322/pUC origin of replication
