[The description below was written by a language model from this plasmid's Addgene catalogue record and pLannotate feature annotations shown in this document.]
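Description:
pAAV-ABE-NT-sgRNA is an AAV transfer (vector) plasmid built on a pAAV backbone, carrying the first half of a split adenine base editor together with a guide RNA cassette between AAV2 inverted terminal repeats. In bacteria it is maintained through a high-copy ColE1/pUC-type origin and selected with ampicillin via the bla gene and its own promoter. An f1/M13 phage origin and small remnants of pBR322 bom and rop sequences are also present in the backbone. The left ITR is annotated only as short fragments, while the right ITR is detected in full. The two sequence records (sequencing result and depositor sequence) differ by only a few nucleotides and give essentially the same feature map.

Within the ITRs, a human U6 RNA polymerase III promoter drives an sgRNA built on the Streptococcus pyogenes Cas9 scaffold. Downstream lies an open reading frame that begins with an SV40 nuclear localization signal, continues through two tandem copies of E. coli TadA adenosine deaminase, and ends in an N-terminal fragment of S. pyogenes Cas9, described in the record as nickase Cas9. The promoter for this coding region is not annotated. It presumably sits in the unannotated stretch between two multiple cloning site fragments, but the record does not identify it. The Cas9 fragment is followed directly by a portion of a chimeric intron and no polyadenylation signal is annotated, which would fit a splice-donor design in which this half is joined to a companion vector carrying the C-terminal half, although the joining mechanism is not stated. Splitting the editor addresses AAV packaging limits. The associated publication concerns adenine base editing in mouse embryos and in an adult mouse model of Duchenne muscular dystrophy.
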