Addgene plasmid #112734: pAAV-ABE-NT-sgRNA
Purpose: AAV inverted terminal repeat based vector plasmid encoding E. coli TadA, the N-terminal half of nCas9 and sgRNA
Depositing lab: Jin-Soo Kim. Depositing organization: Institute for Basic Science. Publication: Adenine base editing in mouse embryos and an adult mouse model of Duchenne muscular dystrophy. Ryu SM, Koo T, Kim K, Lim K, Baek G, Kim ST, Kim HS, Kim DE, Lee H, Chung E, Kim JS. Nat Biotechnol. 2018 Jul;36(6):536-539. doi: 10.1038/nbt.4148. Epub 2018 Apr 27. PubMed 29702637.
Backbone
  Vector backbone: pAAV
  Vector type: AAV
Growth in bacteria
  Bacterial resistance: Ampicillin, 100 μg/mL
  Growth temperature: 30°C
  Growth strain: NEB Stable
  Copy number: Unknown
Gene/Insert
  Gene/Insert name: ABE-NT-sgRNA
Terms and licenses: Academic/Nonprofit Terms; Industry Terms: Not Available to Industry
How to cite: pAAV-ABE-NT-sgRNA was a gift from Jin-Soo Kim (Addgene plasmid # 112734 ; http://n2t.net/addgene:112734 ; RRID:Addgene_112734)
